Addgene plasmid #172652: PB-PE xCas9
Purpose: All-in-one prime editor piggyBac transposon (xCas9)
Depositing lab: Tobias Cantz. Publication: A selectable all-in-one CRISPR prime editing piggyBac transposon allows for highly efficient gene editing in human cell lines. Eggenschwiler R, Gschwendtberger T, Felski C, Jahn C, Langer F, Sterneckert J, Hermann A, Luhmann J, Steinemann D, Haase A, Martin U, Petri S, Cantz T. Sci Rep. 2021 Nov 12;11(1):22154. doi: 10.1038/s41598-021-01689-2. PubMed 34773059.
Backbone
  Vector backbone: pEX-A2
  Backbone manufacturer: Eurofins Genomics
  Backbone size w/o insert (bp): 5120
  Total vector size (bp): 13136
  Modifications to backbone: addition of 3' and 5' piggyBac repeats, addition of pU6-pegRNA(B12B) sequence, addition of CAG promoter, addition of bGH (pA)
  Vector type: Mammalian Expression, CRISPR, Synthetic Biology ; piggyBac transposon
  Selectable markers: Puromycin ; thymidine kinase
Growth in bacteria
  Bacterial resistance: Ampicillin, 100 μg/mL
  Growth temperature: 30°C
  Growth strain: NEB Stable
  Growth instructions: It is highly recommened to use NEB Stable at 30°C. Cloning efficiency and stability of plasmid can be compromised when using other strains / higher temperatures!
  Copy number: Unknown
Gene/Insert
  Gene/Insert name: xCas9_H840A-PE2-MMLV-RT(dBB)-P2A-PAC_dTK(dBB)
  Species: Synthetic
  Insert size (bp): 8016
  Mutation: A262T, R324L, S409I, E480K, E543D, M694I, E1219V
  Tag / fusion protein: SV40 NLS (N terminal on insert); SV40 NLS (C terminal on insert)
Terms and licenses: Academic/Nonprofit Terms; Industry Terms: Not Available to Industry
How to cite: PB-PE xCas9 was a gift from Tobias Cantz (Addgene plasmid # 172652 ; http://n2t.net/addgene:172652 ; RRID:Addgene_172652)
