[The description below was written by a language model from this plasmid's Addgene catalogue record and pLannotate feature annotations shown in this document.]
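Description:
PB-PE xCas9 is an all-in-one prime editing piggyBac transposon plasmid for mammalian cells, built on the pEX-A2 cloning backbone. It is about 13.1 kb and is maintained in bacteria through a high-copy ColE1/pUC-type origin and an ampicillin resistance gene. According to the record, the backbone was modified by adding 5' and 3' piggyBac repeats, which allow a piggyBac transposase supplied separately to integrate the cargo into the host genome. These repeats are not called in either automated feature table, although both tables otherwise agree on the layout. The sequencing-derived record is slightly shorter than the depositor sequence.

The cargo comprises two expression units. A human U6 Pol III promoter drives a pegRNA cassette containing the S. pyogenes guide RNA scaffold, recorded as pegRNA(B12B). Downstream, a CAG promoter (CMV enhancer, chicken β-actin promoter and chimeric intron) drives a single long open reading frame terminated by the bGH polyadenylation signal. This encodes a PE2-type prime editor: an H840A nickase in the xCas9 variant background (A262T, R324L, S409I, E480K, E543D, M694I, E1219V) fused to Moloney murine leukemia virus reverse transcriptase and flanked by SV40 nuclear localisation signals. The annotation software labels these regions as dCas9 and gag-pol fragments by similarity. A P2A peptide links the editor to a puromycin N-acetyltransferase–truncated HSV thymidine kinase fusion. This marker permits positive selection of transposon-bearing cells with puromycin and negative selection with nucleoside analogues such as ganciclovir, for example to enrich cells that have lost the transposon. The construct is intended for efficient, selectable prime editing in human cell lines.
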