Features (pLannotate 1.2.2; 17 found; start..end, strand, type, name):
     17..257     +  promoter       U6 promoter: RNA polymerase III promoter for human U6 snRNA
    294..369     +  misc_RNA       gRNA scaffold: guide RNA scaffold for the Streptococcus pyogenes CRISPR/Cas9 system
    415..794     +  enhancer       CMV enhancer: human cytomegalovirus immediate early enhancer
    796..1071    +  promoter       chicken β-actin promoter: No description available
   1072..2084    +  intron         chimeric intron: chimera between introns from chicken β-actin and rabbit β-globin
   2150..2168    +  promoter       T7 promoter: promoter for bacteriophage T7 RNA polymerase
   2239..6340    +  CDS            dCas9 (fragment): catalytically dead mutant of the Cas9 endonuclease from the Streptococcus pyogenes Type II CRISPR/Cas system RNA-guided DNA-binding protein that lacks endonuclease activity due to the D10A mutation in the RuvC catalytic domain and the N863A mutation in the HNH catalytic domain
   6439..8470    +  CDS            gag-pol (fragment): Moloney murine leukemia virus Gag-Pol polyprotein; gag-pol; contains a read-through stop codon
   8599..9195    +  CDS            PuroR (fragment): puromycin N-acetyltransferase; pac from Streptomyces; confers resistance to puromycin
   9202..10197   +  CDS            ΔTK: truncated herpes simplex virus thymidine kinase (Salomon et al., 1995) confers sensitivity to nucleoside analogs such as acyclovir or ganciclovir
  10225..10336   +  polyA_signal   bGH poly(A) signal: bovine growth hormone polyadenylation signal
  10761..11349   -  rep_origin     ori: high-copy-number ColE1/pMB1/pBR322/pUC origin of replication
  11520..12380   -  CDS            AmpR: β-lactamase; bla; confers resistance to ampicillin, carbenicillin, and related antibiotics
  12381..12485   -  promoter       AmpR promoter: bla
  12580..12615   +  CDS            rop (fragment): Rop protein, which maintains plasmids at low copy number; rop
  12717..12764   +  misc_feature   bom (fragment): basis of mobility region from pBR322
  13084..13101   +  protein_bind   attB1 (fragment): mutant version of attB; recombination site for the Gateway® BP reaction BP Clonase™
>Addgene plasmid #172652 | PB-PE xCas9 | depositor full sequence | sequence record 334932 | PB-PE xCas9 sequence 13136 bps
CAAGGTCGGGCAGGAAGAGGGCCTATTTCCCATGATTCCTTCATATTTGCATATACGATACAAGGCTGTT
AGAGAGATAATTAGAATTAATTTGACTGTAAACACAAAGATATTAGTACAAAATACGTGACGTAGAAAGT
AATAATTTCTTGGGTAGTTTGCAGTTTTAAAATTATGTTTTAAAATGGACTATCATATGCTTACCGTAAC
TTGAAAGTATTTCGATTTCTTGGCTTTATATATCTTGTGGAAAGGACGAAACACCGGGTCTTCGTGGAGC
TCATCGAAGACCTGTTTTAGAGCTAGAAATAGCAAGTTAAAATAAGGCTAGTCCGTTATCAACTTGAAAA
AGTGGCACCGAGTCGGTGCAGAGACCGAATCGACCAGAGGTCTCGTTTTTTTCTAGACGCTAGCGACATT
GATTATTGACTAGTTATTAATAGTAATCAATTACGGGGTCATTAGTTCATAGCCCATATATGGAGTTCCG
CGTTACATAACTTACGGTAAATGGCCCGCCTGGCTGACCGCCCAACGACCCCCGCCCATTGACGTCAATA
ATGACGTATGTTCCCATAGTAACGCCAATAGGGACTTTCCATTGACGTCAATGGGTGGAGTATTTACGGT
AAACTGCCCACTTGGCAGTACATCAAGTGTATCATATGCCAAGTACGCCCCCTATTGACGTCAATGACGG
TAAATGGCCCGCCTGGCATTATGCCCAGTACATGACCTTATGGGACTTTCCTACTTGGCAGTACATCTAC
GTATTAGTCATCGCTATTACCATGGTCGAGGTGAGCCCCACGTTCTGCTTCACTCTCCCCATCTCCCCCC
CCTCCCCACCCCCAATTTTGTATTTATTTATTTTTTAATTATTTTGTGCAGCGATGGGGGCGGGGGGGGG
GGGGGCGCGCGCCAGGCGGGGCGGGGCGGGGCGAGGGGCGGGGCGGGGCGAGGCGGAGAGGTGCGGCGGC
AGCCAATCAGAGCGGCGCGCTCCGAAAGTTTCCTTTTATGGCGAGGCGGCGGCGGCGGCGGCCCTATAAA
AAGCGAAGCGCGCGGCGGGCGGGAGTCGCTGCGTTGCCTTCGCCCCGTGCCCCGCTCCGCGCCGCCTCGC
GCCGCCCGCCCCGGCTCTGACTGACCGCGTTACTCCCACAGGTGAGCGGGCGGGACGGCCCTTCTCCTCC
GGGCTGTAATTAGCGCTTGGTTTAATGACGGCTCGTTTCTTTTCTGTGGCTGCGTGAAAGCCTTAAAGGG
CTCCGGGAGGGCCCTTTGTGCGGGGGGGAGCGGCTCGGGGGGTGCGTGCGTGTGTGTGTGCGTGGGGAGC
GCCGCGTGCGGCCCGCGCTGCCCGGCGGCTGTGAGCGCTGCGGGCGCGGCGCGGGGCTTTGTGCGCTCCG
CGTGTGCGCGAGGGGAGCGCGGCCGGGGGCGGTGCCCCGCGGTGCGGGGGGGCTGCGAGGGGAACAAAGG
CTGCGTGCGGGGTGTGTGCGTGGGGGGGTGAGCAGGGGGTGTGGGCGCGGCGGTCGGGCTGTAACCCCCC
CCTGCACCCCCCTCCCCGAGTTGCTGAGCACGGCCCGGCTTCGGGTGCGGGGCTCCGTACGGGGCGTGGC
GCGGGGCTCGCCGTGCCGGGCGGGGGGTGGCGGCAGGTGGGGGTGCCGGGCGGGGCGGGGCCGCCTCGGG
CCGGGGAGGGCTCGGGGGAGGGGCGCGGCGGCCCCCGGAGCGCCGGCGGCTGTCGAGGCGCGGCGAGCCG
CAGCCATTGCCTTTTATGGTAATCGTGCGAGAGGGCGCAGGGACTTCCTTTGTCCCAAATCTGTGCGGAG
CCGAAATCTGGGAGGCGCCGCCGCACCCCCTCTAGCGGGCGCGGGGCGAAGCGGTGCGGCGCCGGCAGGA
AGGAAATGGGCGGGGAGGGCCTTCGTGCGTCGCCGCGCCGCCGTCCCCTTCTCCCTCTCCAGCCTCGGGG
CTGTCCGCGGGGGGACGGCTGCCTTCGGGGGGGACGGGGCAGGGCGGGGTTCGGCTTCTGGCGTGTGACC
GGCGGCTCTAGAGCCTCTGCTAACCATGTTCATGCCTTCTTCTTTTTCCTACAGCTCCTGGGCAACGTGC
TGGTTATTGTGCTGTCTCATCATTTTGGCAAAGAATTGATAGCGGCCGCTAATACGACTCACTATAGGGA
GAGCCGCCACCATGAAACGGACAGCCGACGGAAGCGAGTTCGAGTCACCAAAGAAGAAGCGGAAAGTCGA
CAAGAAGTACAGCATCGGCCTGGACATCGGCACCAACTCTGTGGGCTGGGCCGTGATCACCGACGAGTAC
AAGGTGCCCAGCAAGAAATTCAAGGTGCTGGGCAACACCGACCGGCACAGCATCAAGAAGAACCTGATCG
GAGCCCTGCTGTTCGACAGCGGCGAAACAGCCGAGGCCACCCGGCTGAAGAGAACCGCCAGAAGAAGATA
CACCAGACGGAAGAACCGGATCTGCTATCTGCAAGAGATCTTCAGCAACGAGATGGCCAAGGTGGACGAC
AGCTTCTTCCACAGACTGGAAGAGTCCTTCCTGGTGGAAGAGGATAAGAAGCACGAGCGGCACCCCATCT
TCGGCAACATCGTGGACGAGGTGGCCTACCACGAGAAGTACCCCACCATCTACCACCTGAGAAAGAAACT
GGTGGACAGCACCGACAAGGCCGACCTGCGGCTGATCTATCTGGCCCTGGCCCACATGATCAAGTTCCGG
GGCCACTTCCTGATCGAGGGCGACCTGAACCCCGACAACAGCGACGTGGACAAGCTGTTCATCCAGCTGG
TGCAGACCTACAACCAGCTGTTCGAGGAAAACCCCATCAACGCCAGCGGCGTGGACGCCAAGGCCATCCT
GTCTGCCAGACTGAGCAAGAGCAGACGGCTGGAAAATCTGATCGCCCAGCTGCCCGGCGAGAAGAAGAAT
GGCCTGTTCGGAAACCTGATTGCCCTGAGCCTGGGCCTGACCCCCAACTTCAAGAGCAACTTCGACCTGG
CCGAGGATACCAAACTGCAGCTGAGCAAGGACACCTACGACGACGACCTGGACAACCTGCTGGCCCAGAT
CGGCGACCAGTACGCCGACCTGTTTCTGGCCGCCAAGAACCTGTCCGACGCCATCCTGCTGAGCGACATC
CTGAGAGTGAACACCGAGATCACCAAGGCCCCCCTGAGCGCCTCTATGATCAAGCTGTACGACGAGCACC
ACCAGGACCTGACCCTGCTGAAAGCTCTCGTGCGGCAGCAGCTGCCTGAGAAGTACAAAGAGATTTTCTT
CGACCAGAGCAAGAACGGCTACGCCGGCTACATTGACGGCGGAGCCAGCCAGGAAGAGTTCTACAAGTTC
ATCAAGCCCATCCTGGAAAAGATGGACGGCACCGAGGAACTGCTCGTGAAGCTGAACAGAGAGGACCTGC
TGCGGAAGCAGCGGACCTTCGACAACGGCATCATCCCCCACCAGATCCACCTGGGAGAGCTGCACGCCAT
TCTGCGGCGGCAGGAAGATTTTTACCCATTCCTGAAGGACAACCGGGAAAAGATCGAGAAGATCCTGACC
TTCCGCATCCCCTACTACGTGGGCCCTCTGGCCAGGGGAAACAGCAGATTCGCCTGGATGACCAGAAAGA
GCGAGGAAACCATCACCCCCTGGAACTTCGAGAAGGTGGTGGACAAGGGCGCTTCCGCCCAGAGCTTCAT
CGAGCGGATGACCAACTTCGATAAGAACCTGCCCAACGAGAAGGTGCTGCCCAAGCACAGCCTGCTGTAC
GAGTACTTCACCGTGTATAACGAGCTGACCAAAGTGAAATACGTGACCGAGGGAATGAGAAAGCCCGCCT
TCCTGAGCGGCGACCAGAAAAAGGCCATCGTGGACCTGCTGTTCAAGACCAACCGGAAAGTGACCGTGAA
GCAGCTGAAAGAGGACTACTTCAAGAAAATCGAGTGCTTCGACTCCGTGGAAATCTCCGGCGTGGAAGAT
CGGTTCAACGCCTCCCTGGGCACATACCACGATCTGCTGAAAATTATCAAGGACAAGGACTTCCTGGACA
ATGAGGAAAACGAGGACATTCTGGAAGATATCGTGCTGACCCTGACACTGTTTGAGGACAGAGAGATGAT
CGAGGAACGGCTGAAAACCTATGCCCACCTGTTCGACGACAAAGTGATGAAGCAGCTGAAGCGGCGGAGA
TACACCGGCTGGGGCAGGCTGAGCCGGAAGCTGATCAACGGCATCCGGGACAAGCAGTCCGGCAAGACAA
TCCTGGATTTCCTGAAGTCCGACGGCTTCGCCAACAGAAACTTCATCCAGCTGATCCACGACGACAGCCT
GACCTTTAAAGAGGACATCCAGAAAGCCCAGGTGTCCGGCCAGGGCGATAGCCTGCACGAGCACATTGCC
AATCTGGCCGGCAGCCCCGCCATTAAGAAGGGCATCCTGCAGACAGTGAAGGTGGTGGACGAGCTCGTGA
AAGTGATGGGCCGGCACAAGCCCGAGAACATCGTGATCGAAATGGCCAGAGAGAACCAGACCACCCAGAA
GGGACAGAAGAACAGCCGCGAGAGAATGAAGCGGATCGAAGAGGGCATCAAAGAGCTGGGCAGCCAGATC
CTGAAAGAACACCCCGTGGAAAACACCCAGCTGCAGAACGAGAAGCTGTACCTGTACTACCTGCAGAATG
GGCGGGATATGTACGTGGACCAGGAACTGGACATCAACCGGCTGTCCGACTACGATGTGGACGCTATCGT
GCCTCAGAGCTTTCTGAAGGACGACTCCATCGACAACAAGGTGCTGACCAGAAGCGACAAGAACCGGGGC
AAGAGCGACAACGTGCCCTCCGAAGAGGTCGTGAAGAAGATGAAGAACTACTGGCGGCAGCTGCTGAACG
CCAAGCTGATTACCCAGAGAAAGTTCGACAATCTGACCAAGGCCGAGAGAGGCGGCCTGAGCGAACTGGA
TAAGGCCGGCTTCATCAAGAGACAGCTGGTGGAAACCCGGCAGATCACAAAGCACGTGGCACAGATCCTG
GACTCCCGGATGAACACTAAGTACGACGAGAATGACAAGCTGATCCGGGAAGTGAAAGTGATCACCCTGA
AGTCCAAGCTGGTGTCCGATTTCCGGAAGGATTTCCAGTTTTACAAAGTGCGCGAGATCAACAACTACCA
CCACGCCCACGACGCCTACCTGAACGCCGTCGTGGGAACCGCCCTGATCAAAAAGTACCCTAAGCTGGAA
AGCGAGTTCGTGTACGGCGACTACAAGGTGTACGACGTGCGGAAGATGATCGCCAAGAGCGAGCAGGAAA
TCGGCAAGGCTACCGCCAAGTACTTCTTCTACAGCAACATCATGAACTTTTTCAAGACCGAGATTACCCT
GGCCAACGGCGAGATCCGGAAGCGGCCTCTGATCGAGACAAACGGCGAAACCGGGGAGATCGTGTGGGAT
AAGGGCCGGGATTTTGCCACCGTGCGGAAAGTGCTGAGCATGCCCCAAGTGAATATCGTGAAAAAGACCG
AGGTGCAGACAGGCGGCTTCAGCAAAGAGTCTATCCTGCCCAAGAGGAACAGCGATAAGCTGATCGCCAG
AAAGAAGGACTGGGACCCTAAGAAGTACGGCGGCTTCGACAGCCCCACCGTGGCCTATTCTGTGCTGGTG
GTGGCCAAAGTGGAAAAGGGCAAGTCCAAGAAACTGAAGAGTGTGAAAGAGCTGCTGGGGATCACCATCA
TGGAAAGAAGCAGCTTCGAGAAGAATCCCATCGACTTTCTGGAAGCCAAGGGCTACAAAGAAGTGAAAAA
GGACCTGATCATCAAGCTGCCTAAGTACTCCCTGTTCGAGCTGGAAAACGGCCGGAAGAGAATGCTGGCC
TCTGCCGGCGTGCTGCAGAAGGGAAACGAACTGGCCCTGCCCTCCAAATATGTGAACTTCCTGTACCTGG
CCAGCCACTATGAGAAGCTGAAGGGCTCCCCCGAGGATAATGAGCAGAAACAGCTGTTTGTGGAACAGCA
CAAGCACTACCTGGACGAGATCATCGAGCAGATCAGCGAGTTCTCCAAGAGAGTGATCCTGGCCGACGCT
AATCTGGACAAAGTGCTGTCCGCCTACAACAAGCACCGGGATAAGCCCATCAGAGAGCAGGCCGAGAATA
TCATCCACCTGTTTACCCTGACCAATCTGGGAGCCCCTGCCGCCTTCAAGTACTTTGACACCACCATCGA
CCGGAAGAGGTACACCAGCACCAAAGAGGTGCTGGACGCCACCCTGATCCACCAGAGCATCACCGGCCTG
TACGAGACACGGATCGACCTGTCTCAGCTGGGAGGTGACTCTGGAGGATCTAGCGGAGGATCCTCTGGCA
GCGAGACACCAGGAACAAGCGAGTCAGCAACACCAGAGAGCAGTGGCGGCAGCAGCGGCGGCAGCAGCAC
CCTAAATATAGAAGATGAGTATCGGCTACATGAAACCTCAAAAGAGCCAGATGTTTCTCTAGGGTCCACA
TGGCTGTCTGATTTTCCTCAGGCCTGGGCGGAAACCGGGGGCATGGGACTGGCAGTTCGCCAAGCTCCTC
TGATCATACCTCTGAAAGCAACCTCTACCCCCGTGTCCATAAAACAATACCCCATGTCACAAGAAGCCAG
ACTGGGGATCAAGCCCCACATACAGAGACTGTTGGACCAGGGAATACTGGTACCCTGCCAGTCCCCCTGG
AACACGCCCCTGCTACCCGTTAAGAAACCAGGGACTAATGATTATAGGCCTGTCCAGGATCTGAGAGAAG
TCAACAAGCGGGTGGAGGACATCCACCCCACCGTGCCCAACCCTTACAACCTCTTGAGCGGGCTCCCACC
GTCCCACCAGTGGTACACTGTGCTTGATTTAAAGGATGCCTTTTTCTGCCTGAGACTCCACCCCACCAGT
CAGCCTCTCTTCGCCTTTGAGTGGAGAGATCCAGAGATGGGAATCTCAGGACAATTGACCTGGACCAGAC
TCCCACAGGGTTTCAAAAACAGTCCCACCCTGTTTAATGAGGCACTGCACAGGGACCTAGCAGACTTCAG
AATCCAGCACCCAGACTTGATCCTGCTACAGTACGTGGATGACTTACTGCTGGCCGCCACTTCTGAGCTA
GACTGCCAACAAGGTACTCGGGCCCTGTTACAAACCCTAGGGAACCTCGGGTATCGGGCCTCGGCCAAGA
AAGCCCAAATTTGCCAGAAACAGGTCAAGTATCTGGGGTATCTTCTAAAAGAGGGTCAGAGATGGCTGAC
TGAGGCCAGAAAAGAGACTGTGATGGGGCAGCCTACTCCCAAGACCCCTCGACAACTAAGGGAGTTCCTA
GGGAAGGCAGGCTTCTGTCGCCTCTTCATCCCTGGGTTTGCAGAAATGGCAGCCCCCCTGTACCCTCTCA
CCAAACCGGGGACTCTGTTTAATTGGGGCCCAGACCAACAAAAGGCCTATCAAGAAATCAAGCAAGCTCT
TCTAACTGCCCCAGCCCTGGGGTTGCCAGATTTGACTAAGCCCTTTGAACTCTTTGTCGACGAGAAGCAG
GGCTACGCCAAAGGTGTCCTAACGCAAAAACTGGGACCTTGGCGTCGGCCGGTGGCCTACCTGTCCAAAA
AGCTAGACCCAGTAGCAGCTGGGTGGCCCCCTTGCCTACGGATGGTAGCAGCCATTGCCGTACTGACAAA
GGATGCAGGCAAGCTAACCATGGGACAGCCACTAGTCATTCTGGCCCCCCATGCAGTAGAGGCACTAGTC
AAACAACCCCCCGACCGCTGGCTTTCCAACGCCCGGATGACTCACTATCAGGCCTTGCTTTTGGACACGG
ACCGGGTCCAGTTCGGCCCGGTGGTAGCCCTGAACCCGGCTACGCTGCTCCCACTGCCTGAGGAAGGGCT
GCAACACAACTGCCTTGATATCCTGGCCGAAGCCCACGGAACCCGACCCGACCTAACGGACCAGCCGCTC
CCAGACGCCGACCACACCTGGTACACGGATGGAAGCAGTCTCTTACAAGAGGGACAGCGTAAGGCGGGAG
CTGCGGTGACCACCGAGACAGAGGTAATCTGGGCTAAAGCCCTGCCAGCCGGGACATCCGCTCAGCGGGC
TGAACTGATAGCACTCACCCAGGCCCTAAAGATGGCAGAAGGTAAGAAGCTAAATGTTTATACTGATAGC
CGTTATGCTTTTGCTACTGCCCATATCCATGGAGAAATATACAGAAGGCGTGGGTGGCTCACATCAGAAG
GCAAAGAGATCAAAAATAAAGACGAGATCTTGGCCCTACTAAAAGCCCTCTTTCTGCCCAAAAGACTTAG
CATAATCCATTGTCCAGGACATCAAAAGGGACACAGCGCCGAGGCTAGAGGCAACCGGATGGCTGACCAA
GCGGCCCGAAAGGCAGCCATCACAGAGACTCCAGACACCTCTACCCTCCTCATAGAAAATTCATCACCCT
CTGGCGGCTCAAAAAGAACCGCCGACGGCAGCGAATTCGAGCCCAAGAAGAAGAGGAAAGTCGGCTCCGG
CGCTACCAATTTCTCCCTGCTCAAGCAAGCCGGAGACGTCGAGGAAAACCCAGGCCCAATGACCGAGTAC
AAGCCCACGGTGCGCCTCGCCACCCGCGACGACGTCCCCAGGGCCGTACGCACCCTCGCCGCCGCGTTCG
CCGACTACCCCGCCACGCGCCACACCGTCGATCCGGACCGCCACATCGAGCGGGTCACCGAGCTGCAAGA
ACTCTTCCTCACGCGCGTCGGGCTCGACATCGGCAAGGTGTGGGTCGCGGACGACGGCGCCGCGGTGGCG
GTCTGGACCACGCCGGAGAGCGTCGAAGCGGGGGCGGTGTTCGCCGAGATCGGCCCGCGCATGGCCGAGT
TGAGCGGTTCCCGGCTGGCCGCGCAGCAACAGATGGAAGGCCTCCTGGCGCCGCACCGGCCCAAGGAGCC
CGCGTGGTTCCTGGCCACCGTCGGCGTCTCGCCCGACCACCAGGGCAAGGGTCTGGGCAGCGCCGTCGTG
CTCCCCGGAGTGGAGGCGGCCGAGCGCGCCGGGGTGCCCGCCTTCCTGGAGACATCCGCGCCCCGCAACC
TCCCCTTCTACGAGCGGCTCGGCTTCACCGTCACCGCCGACGTCGAGGTGCCCGAAGGACCGCGCACCTG
GTGCATGACCCGCAAGCCCGGTGCCGGCTCCATGCCCACGCTACTGCGGGTTTATATAGACGGTCCTCAC
GGGATGGGGAAAACCACCACCACGCAACTGCTGGTGGCCCTGGGTTCGCGCGACGATATCGTCTACGTAC
CCGAGCCGATGACTTACTGGCAGGTGCTGGGGGCTTCCGAGACAATCGCGAACATCTACACCACACAACA
CCGCCTCGACCAGGGTGAGATATCGGCCGGGGACGCGGCGGTGGTAATGACAAGCGCCCAGATAACAATG
GGCATGCCTTATGCCGTGACCGACGCCGTTCTGGCTCCTCATATCGGGGGGGAGGCTGGGAGCTCACATG
CCCCGCCCCCGGCCCTCACCCTCATCTTCGACCGCCATCCCATCGCCGCCCTCCTGTGCTACCCGGCCGC
GCGATACCTTATGGGCAGCATGACCCCCCAGGCCGTGCTGGCGTTCGTGGCCCTCATCCCGCCGACCTTG
CCCGGCACAAACATCGTGTTGGGGGCCCTTCCGGAGGACAGACACATCGACCGCCTGGCCAAACGCCAGC
GCCCCGGCGAGCGGCTTGACCTGGCTATGCTGGCCGCGATTCGCCGCGTTTACGGGCTGCTTGCCAATAC
GGTGCGGTATCTGCAGGGCGGCGGGTCGTGGCGGGAGGATTGGGGACAGCTTTCGGGGACGGCCGTGCCG
CCCCAGGGTGCCGAGCCCCAGAGCAACGCGGGCCCACGACCCCATATCGGGGACACGTTATTTACCCTGT
TTCGGGCCCCCGAGTTGCTGGCCCCCAACGGCGACCTGTACAACGTGTTTGCCTGGGCCTTGGACGTCTT
GGCCAAACGCCTCCGTCCCATGCACGTCTTTATCCTGGATTACGACCAATCGCCCGCCGGCTGCCGGGAC
GCCCTGCTGCAACTTACCTCCGGGATGGTCCAGACCCACGTCACCACCCCCGGCTCCATACCGACGATCT
GCGACCTGGCGCGCACGTTTGCCCGGGAGATGGGGGAGGCTAACTGAGCTCTAGAGCTCGCTGATCAGCC
TCGACTGTGCCTTCTAGTTGCCAGCCATCTGTTGTTTGCCCCTCCCCCGTGCCTTCCTTGACCCTGGAAG
GTGCCACTCCCACTGTCCTTTCCTAATAAAATGAGGAAATTGCATCGCATTGTCTGAGTAGGTGTCATTC
TATTCTGGGGGGTGGGGTGGGGCAGGACAGCAAGGGGGAGGATTGGGAGGACAATAGCAGGCATGCTGGG
GATGCGGTGGGCTCTATGGGGCGCGCCTAAAAGTTTTGTTACTTTATAGAAGAAATTTTGAGTTTTTGTT
TTTTTTTAATAAATAAATAAACATAAATAAATTGTTTGTTGAATTTATTATTAGTATGTAAGTGTAAATA
TAATAAAACTTAATATCTATTCAAATTAATAAATAAACCTCGATATACAGACCGATAAAACACATGCGTC
AATTTTACGCATGATTATCTTTAACGTACGTCACAATATGATTATCTTTCTAGGGTTAAACATGTGAGCA
AAAGGCCAGCAAAAGGCCAGGAACCGTAAAAAGGCCGCGTTGCTGGCGTTTTTCCATAGGCTCCGCCCCC
CTGACGAGCATCACAAAAATCGACGCTCAAGTCAGAGGTGGCGAAACCCGACAGGACTATAAAGATACCA
GGCGTTTCCCCCTGGAAGCTCCCTCGTGCGCTCTCCTGTTCCGACCCTGCCGCTTACCGGATACCTGTCC
GCCTTTCTCCCTTCGGGAAGCGTGGCGCTTTCTCATAGCTCACGCTGTAGGTATCTCAGTTCGGTGTAGG
TCGTTCGCTCCAAGCTGGGCTGTGTGCACGAACCCCCCGTTCAGCCCGACCGCTGCGCCTTATCCGGTAA
CTATCGTCTTGAGTCCAACCCGGTAAGACACGACTTATCGCCACTGGCAGCAGCCACTGGTAACAGGATT
AGCAGAGCGAGGTATGTAGGCGGTGCTACAGAGTTCTTGAAGTGGTGGCCTAACTACGGCTACACTAGAA
GAACAGTATTTGGTATCTGCGCTCTGCTGAAGCCAGTTACCTTCGGAAAAAGAGTTGGTAGCTCTTGATC
CGGCAAACAAACCACCGCTGGTAGCGGTGGTTTTTTTGTTTGCAAGCAGCAGATTACGCGCAGAAAAAAA
GGATCTCAAGAAGATCCTTTGATCTTTTCTACGGGGTCTGACGCTCAGTGGAACGAAAACTCACGTTAAG
GGATTTTGGTCATGAGATTATCAAAAAGGATCTTCACCTAGATCCTTTTAAATTAAAAATGAAGTTTTAA
ATCAATCTAAAGTATATATGAGTAAACTTGGTCTGACAGTTACCAATGCTTAATCAGTGAGGCACCTATC
TCAGCGATCTGTCTATTTCGTTCATCCATAGTTGCCTGACTCCCCGTCGTGTAGATAACTACGATACGGG
AGGGCTTACCATCTGGCCCCAGTGCTGCAATGATACCGCGACTCCCACGCTCACCGGCTCCAGATTTATC
AGCAATAAACCAGCCAGCCGGAAGGGCCGAGCGCAGAAGTGGTCCTGCAACTTTATCCGCCTCCATCCAG
TCTATTAATTGTTGCCGGGAAGCTAGAGTAAGTAGTTCGCCAGTTAATAGTTTGCGCAACGTTGTTGCCA
TTGCTACAGGCATCGTGGTGTCACGCTCGTCGTTTGGTATGGCTTCATTCAGCTCCGGTTCCCAACGATC
AAGGCGAGTTACATGATCCCCCATGTTGTGCAAAAAAGCGGTTAGCTCCTTCGGTCCTCCGATCGTTGTC
AGAAGTAAGTTGGCCGCAGTGTTATCACTCATGGTTATGGCAGCACTGCATAATTCTCTTACTGTCATGC
CATCCGTAAGATGCTTTTCTGTGACTGGTGAGTACTCAACCAAGTCATTCTGAGAATAGTGTATGCGGCG
ACCGAGTTGCTCTTGCCCGGCGTCAATACGGGATAATACCGCGCCACATAGCAGAACTTTAAAAGTGCTC
ATCATTGGAAAACGTTCTTCGGGGCGAAAACTCTCAAGGATCTTACCGCTGTTGAGATCCAGTTCGATGT
AACCCACTCGTGCACCCAACTGATCTTCAGCATCTTTTACTTTCACCAGCGTTTCTGGGTGAGCAAAAAC
AGGAAGGCAAAATGCCGCAAAAAAGGGAATAAGGGCGACACGGAAATGTTGAATACTCATACTCTTCCTT
TTTCAATATTATTGAAGCATTTATCAGGGTTATTGTCTCATGAGCGGATACATATTTGAATGTATTTAGA
AAAATAAACAAATAGGGGTTCCGCGCACATTTCCCCGAAAAGTGCCACCTGACGTCTAAGAAACCATTAT
TATCATGACATTAACCTATAAAAATAGGCGTATCACGAGGCCCTTTCGTCTCGCGCGTTTCGGTGATGAC
GGTGAAAACCTCTGACACATGCAGCTCCCGGAGACGGTCACAGCTTGTCTGTAAGCGGATGCCGGGAGCA
GACAAGCCCGTCAGGGCGCGTCAGCGGGTGTTGGCGGGTGTCGGGGCTGGCTTAACTATGCGGCATCAGA
GCAGATTGTACTGAGAGTGCACCAATTTGTTAACCCTAGAAAGATAGTCTGCGTAAAATTGACGCATGCA
TTCTTGAAATATTGCTCTCTCTTTCTAAATAGCGCGAATCCGTCGCTGTGCATTTAGGACATCTCAGTCG
CCGCTTGGAGCTCCCGTGAGGCGTGCTTGTCAATGCGGTAAGTGTCACTGATTTTGAACTATAACGACCG
CGTGAGTCAAAATGACGCATGATTATCTTTTACGTGACTTTTAAGATTTAACTCATACGATAATTATATT
GTTATTTCATGTTCTACTTACGTGATAACTTATTATATATATATTTTCTTGTTATAGATATCATGTACAA
AAAAGCAGGCTTTAAAGGAACCAATTCAGTCGACTGGACCCGGTAC
