Features (pLannotate 1.2.2; 18 found; start..end, strand, type, name):
    123..140     +  protein_bind   attB1 (fragment): mutant version of attB; recombination site for the Gateway® BP reaction BP Clonase™
    192..432     +  promoter       U6 promoter: RNA polymerase III promoter for human U6 snRNA
    469..544     +  misc_RNA       gRNA scaffold: guide RNA scaffold for the Streptococcus pyogenes CRISPR/Cas9 system
    590..969     +  enhancer       CMV enhancer: human cytomegalovirus immediate early enhancer
    971..1080    +  promoter       chicken β-actin promoter (fragment): contains a 21-bp deletion relative to the standard chicken β-actin promoter
   1072..1193    +  promoter       chicken β-actin promoter (fragment): contains a 21-bp deletion relative to the standard chicken β-actin promoter
   1194..2210    +  intron         chimeric intron: chimera between introns from chicken β-actin and rabbit β-globin
   2276..2294    +  promoter       T7 promoter: promoter for bacteriophage T7 RNA polymerase
   2365..6466    +  CDS            dCas9 (fragment): catalytically dead mutant of the Cas9 endonuclease from the Streptococcus pyogenes Type II CRISPR/Cas system RNA-guided DNA-binding protein that lacks endonuclease activity due to the D10A mutation in the RuvC catalytic domain and the N863A mutation in the HNH catalytic domain
   6565..8596    +  CDS            gag-pol (fragment): Moloney murine leukemia virus Gag-Pol polyprotein; gag-pol; contains a read-through stop codon
   8725..9321    +  CDS            PuroR (fragment): puromycin N-acetyltransferase; pac from Streptomyces; confers resistance to puromycin
   9328..10323   +  CDS            ΔTK: truncated herpes simplex virus thymidine kinase (Salomon et al., 1995) confers sensitivity to nucleoside analogs such as acyclovir or ganciclovir
  10351..10462   +  polyA_signal   bGH poly(A) signal: bovine growth hormone polyadenylation signal
  10887..11475   -  rep_origin     ori: high-copy-number ColE1/pMB1/pBR322/pUC origin of replication
  11646..12506   -  CDS            AmpR: β-lactamase; bla; confers resistance to ampicillin, carbenicillin, and related antibiotics
  12507..12611   -  promoter       AmpR promoter: bla
  12706..12741   +  CDS            rop (fragment): Rop protein, which maintains plasmids at low copy number; rop
  12843..12890   +  misc_feature   bom (fragment): basis of mobility region from pBR322
>Addgene plasmid #172652 | PB-PE xCas9 | addgene full sequence | sequence record 346754 | Addgene NGS Result
ATGACGCATGATTATCTTTTACGTGACTTTTAAGATTTAACTCATACGATAATTATATTGTTATTTCATG
TTCTACTTACGTGATAACTTATTATATATATATTTTCTTGTTATAGATATCATGTACAAAAAAGCAGGCT
TTAAAGGAACCAATTCAGTCGACTGGACCCGGTACCAAGGTCGGGCAGGAAGAGGGCCTATTTCCCATGA
TTCCTTCATATTTGCATATACGATACAAGGCTGTTAGAGAGATAATTAGAATTAATTTGACTGTAAACAC
AAAGATATTAGTACAAAATACGTGACGTAGAAAGTAATAATTTCTTGGGTAGTTTGCAGTTTTAAAATTA
TGTTTTAAAATGGACTATCATATGCTTACCGTAACTTGAAAGTATTTCGATTTCTTGGCTTTATATATCT
TGTGGAAAGGACGAAACACCGGGTCTTCGTGGAGCTCATCGAAGACCTGTTTTAGAGCTAGAAATAGCAA
GTTAAAATAAGGCTAGTCCGTTATCAACTTGAAAAAGTGGCACCGAGTCGGTGCAGAGACCGAATCGACC
AGAGGTCTCGTTTTTTTCTAGACGCTAGCGACATTGATTATTGACTAGTTATTAATAGTAATCAATTACG
GGGTCATTAGTTCATAGCCCATATATGGAGTTCCGCGTTACATAACTTACGGTAAATGGCCCGCCTGGCT
GACCGCCCAACGACCCCCGCCCATTGACGTCAATAATGACGTATGTTCCCATAGTAACGCCAATAGGGAC
TTTCCATTGACGTCAATGGGTGGAGTATTTACGGTAAACTGCCCACTTGGCAGTACATCAAGTGTATCAT
ATGCCAAGTACGCCCCCTATTGACGTCAATGACGGTAAATGGCCCGCCTGGCATTATGCCCAGTACATGA
CCTTATGGGACTTTCCTACTTGGCAGTACATCTACGTATTAGTCATCGCTATTACCATGGTCGAGGTGAG
CCCCACGTTCTGCTTCACTCTCCCCATCTCCCCCCCCTCCCCACCCCCAATTTTGTATTTATTTATTTTT
TAATTATTTTGTGCAGCGATGGGGGCGGGGCGAGGCGGAGAGGTGCGGCGGCAGCCAATCAGAGCGGCGC
GCTCCGAAAGTTTCCTTTTATGGCGAGGCGGCGGCGGCGGCGGCCCTATAAAAAGCGAAGCGCGCGGCGG
GCGGGAGTCGCTGCGCGCTGCCTTCGCCCCGTGCCCCGCTCCGCCGCCGCCTCGCGCCGCCCGCCCCGGC
TCTGACTGACCGCGTTACTCCCACAGGTGAGCGGGCGGGACGGCCCTTCTCCTCCGGGCTGTAATTAGCG
CTTGGTTTAATGACGGCTTGTTTCTTTTCTGTGGCTGCGTGAAAGCCTTGAGGGGCTCCGGGAGGGCCCT
TTGTGCGGGGGGAGCGGCTCGGGGGGTGCGTGCGTGTGTGTGTGCGTGGGGAGCGCCGCGTGCGGCTCCG
CGCTGCCCGGCGGCTGTGAGCGCTGCGGGCGCGGCGCGGGGCTTTGTGCGCTCCGCAGTGTGCGCGAGGG
GAGCGCGGCCGGGGGCGGTGCCCCGCGGTGCGGGGGGGGCTGCGAGGGGAACAAAGGCTGCGTGCGGGGT
GTGTGCGTGGGGGGGTGAGCAGGGGGTGTGGGCGCGTCGGTCGGGCTGCAACCCCCCCTGCACCCCCCTC
CCCGAGTTGCTGAGCACGGCCCGGCTTCGGGTGCGGGGCTCCGTACGGGGCGTGGCGCGGGGCTCGCCGT
GCCGGGCGGGGGGTGGCGGCAGGTGGGGGTGCCGGGCGGGGCGGGGCCGCCTCGGGCCGGGGAGGGCTCG
GGGGAGGGGCGCGGCGGCCCCCGGAGCGCCGGCGGCTGTCGAGGCGCGGCGAGCCGCAGCCATTGCCTTT
TATGGTAATCGTGCGAGAGGGCGCAGGGACTTCCTTTGTCCCAAATCTGTGCGGAGCCGAAATCTGGGAG
GCGCCGCCGCACCCCCTCTAGCGGGCGCGGGGCGAAGCGGTGCGGCGCCGGCAGGAAGGAAATGGGCGGG
GAGGGCCTTCGTGCGTCGCCGCGCCGCCGTCCCCTTCTCCCTCTCCAGCCTCGGGGCTGTCCGCGGGGGG
ACGGCTGCCTTCGGGGGGGACGGGGCAGGGCGGGGTTCGGCTTCTGGCGTGTGACCGGCGGCTCTAGAGC
CTCTGCTAACCATGTTCATGCCTTCTTCTTTTTCCTACAGCTCCTGGGCAACGTGCTGGTTATTGTGCTG
TCTCATCATTTTGGCAAAGAATTGATAGCGGCCGCTAATACGACTCACTATAGGGAGAGCCGCCACCATG
AAACGGACAGCCGACGGAAGCGAGTTCGAGTCACCAAAGAAGAAGCGGAAAGTCGACAAGAAGTACAGCA
TCGGCCTGGACATCGGCACCAACTCTGTGGGCTGGGCCGTGATCACCGACGAGTACAAGGTGCCCAGCAA
GAAATTCAAGGTGCTGGGCAACACCGACCGGCACAGCATCAAGAAGAACCTGATCGGAGCCCTGCTGTTC
GACAGCGGCGAAACAGCCGAGGCCACCCGGCTGAAGAGAACCGCCAGAAGAAGATACACCAGACGGAAGA
ACCGGATCTGCTATCTGCAAGAGATCTTCAGCAACGAGATGGCCAAGGTGGACGACAGCTTCTTCCACAG
ACTGGAAGAGTCCTTCCTGGTGGAAGAGGATAAGAAGCACGAGCGGCACCCCATCTTCGGCAACATCGTG
GACGAGGTGGCCTACCACGAGAAGTACCCCACCATCTACCACCTGAGAAAGAAACTGGTGGACAGCACCG
ACAAGGCCGACCTGCGGCTGATCTATCTGGCCCTGGCCCACATGATCAAGTTCCGGGGCCACTTCCTGAT
CGAGGGCGACCTGAACCCCGACAACAGCGACGTGGACAAGCTGTTCATCCAGCTGGTGCAGACCTACAAC
CAGCTGTTCGAGGAAAACCCCATCAACGCCAGCGGCGTGGACGCCAAGGCCATCCTGTCTGCCAGACTGA
GCAAGAGCAGACGGCTGGAAAATCTGATCGCCCAGCTGCCCGGCGAGAAGAAGAATGGCCTGTTCGGAAA
CCTGATTGCCCTGAGCCTGGGCCTGACCCCCAACTTCAAGAGCAACTTCGACCTGGCCGAGGATACCAAA
CTGCAGCTGAGCAAGGACACCTACGACGACGACCTGGACAACCTGCTGGCCCAGATCGGCGACCAGTACG
CCGACCTGTTTCTGGCCGCCAAGAACCTGTCCGACGCCATCCTGCTGAGCGACATCCTGAGAGTGAACAC
CGAGATCACCAAGGCCCCCCTGAGCGCCTCTATGATCAAGCTGTACGACGAGCACCACCAGGACCTGACC
CTGCTGAAAGCTCTCGTGCGGCAGCAGCTGCCTGAGAAGTACAAAGAGATTTTCTTCGACCAGAGCAAGA
ACGGCTACGCCGGCTACATTGACGGCGGAGCCAGCCAGGAAGAGTTCTACAAGTTCATCAAGCCCATCCT
GGAAAAGATGGACGGCACCGAGGAACTGCTCGTGAAGCTGAACAGAGAGGACCTGCTGCGGAAGCAGCGG
ACCTTCGACAACGGCATCATCCCCCACCAGATCCACCTGGGAGAGCTGCACGCCATTCTGCGGCGGCAGG
AAGATTTTTACCCATTCCTGAAGGACAACCGGGAAAAGATCGAGAAGATCCTGACCTTCCGCATCCCCTA
CTACGTGGGCCCTCTGGCCAGGGGAAACAGCAGATTCGCCTGGATGACCAGAAAGAGCGAGGAAACCATC
ACCCCCTGGAACTTCGAGAAGGTGGTGGACAAGGGCGCTTCCGCCCAGAGCTTCATCGAGCGGATGACCA
ACTTCGATAAGAACCTGCCCAACGAGAAGGTGCTGCCCAAGCACAGCCTGCTGTACGAGTACTTCACCGT
GTATAACGAGCTGACCAAAGTGAAATACGTGACCGAGGGAATGAGAAAGCCCGCCTTCCTGAGCGGCGAC
CAGAAAAAGGCCATCGTGGACCTGCTGTTCAAGACCAACCGGAAAGTGACCGTGAAGCAGCTGAAAGAGG
ACTACTTCAAGAAAATCGAGTGCTTCGACTCCGTGGAAATCTCCGGCGTGGAAGATCGGTTCAACGCCTC
CCTGGGCACATACCACGATCTGCTGAAAATTATCAAGGACAAGGACTTCCTGGACAATGAGGAAAACGAG
GACATTCTGGAAGATATCGTGCTGACCCTGACACTGTTTGAGGACAGAGAGATGATCGAGGAACGGCTGA
AAACCTATGCCCACCTGTTCGACGACAAAGTGATGAAGCAGCTGAAGCGGCGGAGATACACCGGCTGGGG
CAGGCTGAGCCGGAAGCTGATCAACGGCATCCGGGACAAGCAGTCCGGCAAGACAATCCTGGATTTCCTG
AAGTCCGACGGCTTCGCCAACAGAAACTTCATCCAGCTGATCCACGACGACAGCCTGACCTTTAAAGAGG
ACATCCAGAAAGCCCAGGTGTCCGGCCAGGGCGATAGCCTGCACGAGCACATTGCCAATCTGGCCGGCAG
CCCCGCCATTAAGAAGGGCATCCTGCAGACAGTGAAGGTGGTGGACGAGCTCGTGAAAGTGATGGGCCGG
CACAAGCCCGAGAACATCGTGATCGAAATGGCCAGAGAGAACCAGACCACCCAGAAGGGACAGAAGAACA
GCCGCGAGAGAATGAAGCGGATCGAAGAGGGCATCAAAGAGCTGGGCAGCCAGATCCTGAAAGAACACCC
CGTGGAAAACACCCAGCTGCAGAACGAGAAGCTGTACCTGTACTACCTGCAGAATGGGCGGGATATGTAC
GTGGACCAGGAACTGGACATCAACCGGCTGTCCGACTACGATGTGGACGCTATCGTGCCTCAGAGCTTTC
TGAAGGACGACTCCATCGACAACAAGGTGCTGACCAGAAGCGACAAGAACCGGGGCAAGAGCGACAACGT
GCCCTCCGAAGAGGTCGTGAAGAAGATGAAGAACTACTGGCGGCAGCTGCTGAACGCCAAGCTGATTACC
CAGAGAAAGTTCGACAATCTGACCAAGGCCGAGAGAGGCGGCCTGAGCGAACTGGATAAGGCCGGCTTCA
TCAAGAGACAGCTGGTGGAAACCCGGCAGATCACAAAGCACGTGGCACAGATCCTGGACTCCCGGATGAA
CACTAAGTACGACGAGAATGACAAGCTGATCCGGGAAGTGAAAGTGATCACCCTGAAGTCCAAGCTGGTG
TCCGATTTCCGGAAGGATTTCCAGTTTTACAAAGTGCGCGAGATCAACAACTACCACCACGCCCACGACG
CCTACCTGAACGCCGTCGTGGGAACCGCCCTGATCAAAAAGTACCCTAAGCTGGAAAGCGAGTTCGTGTA
CGGCGACTACAAGGTGTACGACGTGCGGAAGATGATCGCCAAGAGCGAGCAGGAAATCGGCAAGGCTACC
GCCAAGTACTTCTTCTACAGCAACATCATGAACTTTTTCAAGACCGAGATTACCCTGGCCAACGGCGAGA
TCCGGAAGCGGCCTCTGATCGAGACAAACGGCGAAACCGGGGAGATCGTGTGGGATAAGGGCCGGGATTT
TGCCACCGTGCGGAAAGTGCTGAGCATGCCCCAAGTGAATATCGTGAAAAAGACCGAGGTGCAGACAGGC
GGCTTCAGCAAAGAGTCTATCCTGCCCAAGAGGAACAGCGATAAGCTGATCGCCAGAAAGAAGGACTGGG
ACCCTAAGAAGTACGGCGGCTTCGACAGCCCCACCGTGGCCTATTCTGTGCTGGTGGTGGCCAAAGTGGA
AAAGGGCAAGTCCAAGAAACTGAAGAGTGTGAAAGAGCTGCTGGGGATCACCATCATGGAAAGAAGCAGC
TTCGAGAAGAATCCCATCGACTTTCTGGAAGCCAAGGGCTACAAAGAAGTGAAAAAGGACCTGATCATCA
AGCTGCCTAAGTACTCCCTGTTCGAGCTGGAAAACGGCCGGAAGAGAATGCTGGCCTCTGCCGGCGTGCT
GCAGAAGGGAAACGAACTGGCCCTGCCCTCCAAATATGTGAACTTCCTGTACCTGGCCAGCCACTATGAG
AAGCTGAAGGGCTCCCCCGAGGATAATGAGCAGAAACAGCTGTTTGTGGAACAGCACAAGCACTACCTGG
ACGAGATCATCGAGCAGATCAGCGAGTTCTCCAAGAGAGTGATCCTGGCCGACGCTAATCTGGACAAAGT
GCTGTCCGCCTACAACAAGCACCGGGATAAGCCCATCAGAGAGCAGGCCGAGAATATCATCCACCTGTTT
ACCCTGACCAATCTGGGAGCCCCTGCCGCCTTCAAGTACTTTGACACCACCATCGACCGGAAGAGGTACA
CCAGCACCAAAGAGGTGCTGGACGCCACCCTGATCCACCAGAGCATCACCGGCCTGTACGAGACACGGAT
CGACCTGTCTCAGCTGGGAGGTGACTCTGGAGGATCTAGCGGAGGATCCTCTGGCAGCGAGACACCAGGA
ACAAGCGAGTCAGCAACACCAGAGAGCAGTGGCGGCAGCAGCGGCGGCAGCAGCACCCTAAATATAGAAG
ATGAGTATCGGCTACATGAAACCTCAAAAGAGCCAGATGTTTCTCTAGGGTCCACATGGCTGTCTGATTT
TCCTCAGGCCTGGGCGGAAACCGGGGGCATGGGACTGGCAGTTCGCCAAGCTCCTCTGATCATACCTCTG
AAAGCAACCTCTACCCCCGTGTCCATAAAACAATACCCCATGTCACAAGAAGCCAGACTGGGGATCAAGC
CCCACATACAGAGACTGTTGGACCAGGGAATACTGGTACCCTGCCAGTCCCCCTGGAACACGCCCCTGCT
ACCCGTTAAGAAACCAGGGACTAATGATTATAGGCCTGTCCAGGATCTGAGAGAAGTCAACAAGCGGGTG
GAGGACATCCACCCCACCGTGCCCAACCCTTACAACCTCTTGAGCGGGCTCCCACCGTCCCACCAGTGGT
ACACTGTGCTTGATTTAAAGGATGCCTTTTTCTGCCTGAGACTCCACCCCACCAGTCAGCCTCTCTTCGC
CTTTGAGTGGAGAGATCCAGAGATGGGAATCTCAGGACAATTGACCTGGACCAGACTCCCACAGGGTTTC
AAAAACAGTCCCACCCTGTTTAATGAGGCACTGCACAGGGACCTAGCAGACTTCAGAATCCAGCACCCAG
ACTTGATCCTGCTACAGTACGTGGATGACTTACTGCTGGCCGCCACTTCTGAGCTAGACTGCCAACAAGG
TACTCGGGCCCTGTTACAAACCCTAGGGAACCTCGGGTATCGGGCCTCGGCCAAGAAAGCCCAAATTTGC
CAGAAACAGGTCAAGTATCTGGGGTATCTTCTAAAAGAGGGTCAGAGATGGCTGACTGAGGCCAGAAAAG
AGACTGTGATGGGGCAGCCTACTCCCAAGACCCCTCGACAACTAAGGGAGTTCCTAGGGAAGGCAGGCTT
CTGTCGCCTCTTCATCCCTGGGTTTGCAGAAATGGCAGCCCCCCTGTACCCTCTCACCAAACCGGGGACT
CTGTTTAATTGGGGCCCAGACCAACAAAAGGCCTATCAAGAAATCAAGCAAGCTCTTCTAACTGCCCCAG
CCCTGGGGTTGCCAGATTTGACTAAGCCCTTTGAACTCTTTGTCGACGAGAAGCAGGGCTACGCCAAAGG
TGTCCTAACGCAAAAACTGGGACCTTGGCGTCGGCCGGTGGCCTACCTGTCCAAAAAGCTAGACCCAGTA
GCAGCTGGGTGGCCCCCTTGCCTACGGATGGTAGCAGCCATTGCCGTACTGACAAAGGATGCAGGCAAGC
TAACCATGGGACAGCCACTAGTCATTCTGGCCCCCCATGCAGTAGAGGCACTAGTCAAACAACCCCCCGA
CCGCTGGCTTTCCAACGCCCGGATGACTCACTATCAGGCCTTGCTTTTGGACACGGACCGGGTCCAGTTC
GGCCCGGTGGTAGCCCTGAACCCGGCTACGCTGCTCCCACTGCCTGAGGAAGGGCTGCAACACAACTGCC
TTGATATCCTGGCCGAAGCCCACGGAACCCGACCCGACCTAACGGACCAGCCGCTCCCAGACGCCGACCA
CACCTGGTACACGGATGGAAGCAGTCTCTTACAAGAGGGACAGCGTAAGGCGGGAGCTGCGGTGACCACC
GAGACAGAGGTAATCTGGGCTAAAGCCCTGCCAGCCGGGACATCCGCTCAGCGGGCTGAACTGATAGCAC
TCACCCAGGCCCTAAAGATGGCAGAAGGTAAGAAGCTAAATGTTTATACTGATAGCCGTTATGCTTTTGC
TACTGCCCATATCCATGGAGAAATATACAGAAGGCGTGGGTGGCTCACATCAGAAGGCAAAGAGATCAAA
AATAAAGACGAGATCTTGGCCCTACTAAAAGCCCTCTTTCTGCCCAAAAGACTTAGCATAATCCATTGTC
CAGGACATCAAAAGGGACACAGCGCCGAGGCTAGAGGCAACCGGATGGCTGACCAAGCGGCCCGAAAGGC
AGCCATCACAGAGACTCCAGACACCTCTACCCTCCTCATAGAAAATTCATCACCCTCTGGCGGCTCAAAA
AGAACCGCCGACGGCAGCGAATTCGAGCCCAAGAAGAAGAGGAAAGTCGGCTCCGGCGCTACCAATTTCT
CCCTGCTCAAGCAAGCCGGAGACGTCGAGGAAAACCCAGGCCCAATGACCGAGTACAAGCCCACGGTGCG
CCTCGCCACCCGCGACGACGTCCCCAGGGCCGTACGCACCCTCGCCGCCGCGTTCGCCGACTACCCCGCC
ACGCGCCACACCGTCGATCCGGACCGCCACATCGAGCGGGTCACCGAGCTGCAAGAACTCTTCCTCACGC
GCGTCGGGCTCGACATCGGCAAGGTGTGGGTCGCGGACGACGGCGCCGCGGTGGCGGTCTGGACCACGCC
GGAGAGCGTCGAAGCGGGGGCGGTGTTCGCCGAGATCGGCCCGCGCATGGCCGAGTTGAGCGGTTCCCGG
CTGGCCGCGCAGCAACAGATGGAAGGCCTCCTGGCGCCGCACCGGCCCAAGGAGCCCGCGTGGTTCCTGG
CCACCGTCGGCGTCTCGCCCGACCACCAGGGCAAGGGTCTGGGCAGCGCCGTCGTGCTCCCCGGAGTGGA
GGCGGCCGAGCGCGCCGGGGTGCCCGCCTTCCTGGAGACATCCGCGCCCCGCAACCTCCCCTTCTACGAG
CGGCTCGGCTTCACCGTCACCGCCGACGTCGAGGTGCCCGAAGGACCGCGCACCTGGTGCATGACCCGCA
AGCCCGGTGCCGGCTCCATGCCCACGCTACTGCGGGTTTATATAGACGGTCCTCACGGGATGGGGAAAAC
CACCACCACGCAACTGCTGGTGGCCCTGGGTTCGCGCGACGATATCGTCTACGTACCCGAGCCGATGACT
TACTGGCAGGTGCTGGGGGCTTCCGAGACAATCGCGAACATCTACACCACACAACACCGCCTCGACCAGG
GTGAGATATCGGCCGGGGACGCGGCGGTGGTAATGACAAGCGCCCAGATAACAATGGGCATGCCTTATGC
CGTGACCGACGCCGTTCTGGCTCCTCATATCGGGGGGGAGGCTGGGAGCTCACATGCCCCGCCCCCGGCC
CTCACCCTCATCTTCGACCGCCATCCCATCGCCGCCCTCCTGTGCTACCCGGCCGCGCGATACCTTATGG
GCAGCATGACCCCCCAGGCCGTGCTGGCGTTCGTGGCCCTCATCCCGCCGACCTTGCCCGGCACAAACAT
CGTGTTGGGGGCCCTTCCGGAGGACAGACACATCGACCGCCTGGCCAAACGCCAGCGCCCCGGCGAGCGG
CTTGACCTGGCTATGCTGGCCGCGATTCGCCGCGTTTACGGGCTGCTTGCCAATACGGTGCGGTATCTGC
AGGGCGGCGGGTCGTGGCGGGAGGATTGGGGACAGCTTTCGGGGACGGCCGTGCCGCCCCAGGGTGCCGA
GCCCCAGAGCAACGCGGGCCCACGACCCCATATCGGGGACACGTTATTTACCCTGTTTCGGGCCCCCGAG
TTGCTGGCCCCCAACGGCGACCTGTACAACGTGTTTGCCTGGGCCTTGGACGTCTTGGCCAAACGCCTCC
GTCCCATGCACGTCTTTATCCTGGATTACGACCAATCGCCCGCCGGCTGCCGGGACGCCCTGCTGCAACT
TACCTCCGGGATGGTCCAGACCCACGTCACCACCCCCGGCTCCATACCGACGATCTGCGACCTGGCGCGC
ACGTTTGCCCGGGAGATGGGGGAGGCTAACTGAGCTCTAGAGCTCGCTGATCAGCCTCGACTGTGCCTTC
TAGTTGCCAGCCATCTGTTGTTTGCCCCTCCCCCGTGCCTTCCTTGACCCTGGAAGGTGCCACTCCCACT
GTCCTTTCCTAATAAAATGAGGAAATTGCATCGCATTGTCTGAGTAGGTGTCATTCTATTCTGGGGGGTG
GGGTGGGGCAGGACAGCAAGGGGGAGGATTGGGAGGACAATAGCAGGCATGCTGGGGATGCGGTGGGCTC
TATGGGGCGCGCCTAAAAGTTTTGTTACTTTATAGAAGAAATTTTGAGTTTTTGTTTTTTTTTAATAAAT
AAATAAACATAAATAAATTGTTTGTTGAATTTATTATTAGTATGTAAGTGTAAATATAATAAAACTTAAT
ATCTATTCAAATTAATAAATAAACCTCGATATACAGACCGATAAAACACATGCGTCAATTTTACGCATGA
TTATCTTTAACGTACGTCACAATATGATTATCTTTCTAGGGTTAAACATGTGAGCAAAAGGCCAGCAAAA
GGCCAGGAACCGTAAAAAGGCCGCGTTGCTGGCGTTTTTCCATAGGCTCCGCCCCCCTGACGAGCATCAC
AAAAATCGACGCTCAAGTCAGAGGTGGCGAAACCCGACAGGACTATAAAGATACCAGGCGTTTCCCCCTG
GAAGCTCCCTCGTGCGCTCTCCTGTTCCGACCCTGCCGCTTACCGGATACCTGTCCGCCTTTCTCCCTTC
GGGAAGCGTGGCGCTTTCTCATAGCTCACGCTGTAGGTATCTCAGTTCGGTGTAGGTCGTTCGCTCCAAG
CTGGGCTGTGTGCACGAACCCCCCGTTCAGCCCGACCGCTGCGCCTTATCCGGTAACTATCGTCTTGAGT
CCAACCCGGTAAGACACGACTTATCGCCACTGGCAGCAGCCACTGGTAACAGGATTAGCAGAGCGAGGTA
TGTAGGCGGTGCTACAGAGTTCTTGAAGTGGTGGCCTAACTACGGCTACACTAGAAGAACAGTATTTGGT
ATCTGCGCTCTGCTGAAGCCAGTTACCTTCGGAAAAAGAGTTGGTAGCTCTTGATCCGGCAAACAAACCA
CCGCTGGTAGCGGTGGTTTTTTTGTTTGCAAGCAGCAGATTACGCGCAGAAAAAAAGGATCTCAAGAAGA
TCCTTTGATCTTTTCTACGGGGTCTGACGCTCAGTGGAACGAAAACTCACGTTAAGGGATTTTGGTCATG
AGATTATCAAAAAGGATCTTCACCTAGATCCTTTTAAATTAAAAATGAAGTTTTAAATCAATCTAAAGTA
TATATGAGTAAACTTGGTCTGACAGTTACCAATGCTTAATCAGTGAGGCACCTATCTCAGCGATCTGTCT
ATTTCGTTCATCCATAGTTGCCTGACTCCCCGTCGTGTAGATAACTACGATACGGGAGGGCTTACCATCT
GGCCCCAGTGCTGCAATGATACCGCGACTCCCACGCTCACCGGCTCCAGATTTATCAGCAATAAACCAGC
CAGCCGGAAGGGCCGAGCGCAGAAGTGGTCCTGCAACTTTATCCGCCTCCATCCAGTCTATTAATTGTTG
CCGGGAAGCTAGAGTAAGTAGTTCGCCAGTTAATAGTTTGCGCAACGTTGTTGCCATTGCTACAGGCATC
GTGGTGTCACGCTCGTCGTTTGGTATGGCTTCATTCAGCTCCGGTTCCCAACGATCAAGGCGAGTTACAT
GATCCCCCATGTTGTGCAAAAAAGCGGTTAGCTCCTTCGGTCCTCCGATCGTTGTCAGAAGTAAGTTGGC
CGCAGTGTTATCACTCATGGTTATGGCAGCACTGCATAATTCTCTTACTGTCATGCCATCCGTAAGATGC
TTTTCTGTGACTGGTGAGTACTCAACCAAGTCATTCTGAGAATAGTGTATGCGGCGACCGAGTTGCTCTT
GCCCGGCGTCAATACGGGATAATACCGCGCCACATAGCAGAACTTTAAAAGTGCTCATCATTGGAAAACG
TTCTTCGGGGCGAAAACTCTCAAGGATCTTACCGCTGTTGAGATCCAGTTCGATGTAACCCACTCGTGCA
CCCAACTGATCTTCAGCATCTTTTACTTTCACCAGCGTTTCTGGGTGAGCAAAAACAGGAAGGCAAAATG
CCGCAAAAAAGGGAATAAGGGCGACACGGAAATGTTGAATACTCATACTCTTCCTTTTTCAATATTATTG
AAGCATTTATCAGGGTTATTGTCTCATGAGCGGATACATATTTGAATGTATTTAGAAAAATAAACAAATA
GGGGTTCCGCGCACATTTCCCCGAAAAGTGCCACCTGACGTCTAAGAAACCATTATTATCATGACATTAA
CCTATAAAAATAGGCGTATCACGAGGCCCTTTCGTCTCGCGCGTTTCGGTGATGACGGTGAAAACCTCTG
ACACATGCAGCTCCCGGAGACGGTCACAGCTTGTCTGTAAGCGGATGCCGGGAGCAGACAAGCCCGTCAG
GGCGCGTCAGCGGGTGTTGGCGGGTGTCGGGGCTGGCTTAACTATGCGGCATCAGAGCAGATTGTACTGA
GAGTGCACCAATTTGTTAACCCTAGAAAGATAGTCTGCGTAAAATTGACGCATGCATTCTTGAAATATTG
CTCTCTCTTTCTAAATAGCGCGAATCCGTCGCTGTGCATTTAGGACATCTCAGTCGCCGCTTGGAGCTCC
CGTGAGGCGTGCTTGTCAATGCGGTAAGTGTCACTGATTTTGAACTATAACGACCGCGTGAGTCAAA
